>Addgene plasmid #194090 | LentiCRISPRv2 Blast CRLF2 | addgene full sequence | sequence record 381967 | Addgene NGS Result
AATTAATTCTGTGGAATGTGTGTCAGTTAGGGTGTGGAAAGTCCCCAGGCTCCCCAGCAGGCAGAAGTAT
GCAAAGCATGCATCTCAATTAGTCAGCAACCAGGTGTGGAAAGTCCCCAGGCTCCCCAGCAGGCAGAAGT
ATGCAAAGCATGCATCTCAATTAGTCAGCAACCATAGTCCCGCCCCTAACTCCGCCCATCCCGCCCCTAA
CTCCGCCCAGTTCCGCCCATTCTCCGCCCCATGGCTGACTAATTTTTTTTATTTATGCAGAGGCCGAGGC
CGCCTCTGCCTCTGAGCTATTCCAGAAGTAGTGAGGAGGCTTTTTTGGAGGCCTAGGCTTTTGCAAAAAG
CTCCCGGGAGCTTGTATATCCATTTTCGGATCTGATCAGCACGTGTTGACAATTAATCATCGGCATAGTA
TATCGGCATAGTATAATACGACAAGGTGAGGAACTAAACCATGGCCAAGTTGACCAGTGCCGTTCCGGTG
CTCACCGCGCGCGACGTCGCCGGAGCGGTCGAGTTCTGGACCGACCGGCTCGGGTTCTCCCGGGACTTCG
TGGAGGACGACTTCGCCGGTGTGGTCCGGGACGACGTGACCCTGTTCATCAGCGCGGTCCAGGACCAGGT
GGTGCCGGACAACACCCTGGCCTGGGTGTGGGTGCGCGGCCTGGACGAGCTGTACGCCGAGTGGTCGGAG
GTCGTGTCCACGAACTTCCGGGACGCCTCCGGGCCGGCCATGACCGAGATCGGCGAGCAGCCGTGGGGGC
GGGAGTTCGCCCTGCGCGACCCGGCCGGCAACTGCGTGCACTTCGTGGCCGAGGAGCAGGACTGACACGT
GCTACGAGATTTCGATTCCACCGCCGCCTTCTATGAAAGGTTGGGCTTCGGAATCGTTTTCCGGGACGCC
GGCTGGATGATCCTCCAGCGCGGGGATCTCATGCTGGAGTTCTTCGCCCACCCCAACTTGTTTATTGCAG
CTTATAATGGTTACAAATAAAGCAATAGCATCACAAATTTCACAAATAAAGCATTTTTTTCACTGCATTC
TAGTTGTGGTTTGTCCAAACTCATCAATGTATCTTATCATGTCTGTATACCGTCGACCTCTAGCTAGAGC
TTGGCGTAATCATGGTCATAGCTGTTTCCTGTGTGAAATTGTTATCCGCTCACAATTCCACACAACATAC
GAGCCGGAAGCATAAAGTGTAAAGCCTGGGGTGCCTAATGAGTGAGCTAACTCACATTAATTGCGTTGCG
CTCACTGCCCGCTTTCCAGTCGGGAAACCTGTCGTGCCAGCTGCATTAATGAATCGGCCAACGCGCGGGG
AGAGGCGGTTTGCGTATTGGGCGCTCTTCCGCTTCCTCGCTCACTGACTCGCTGCGCTCGGTCGTTCGGC
TGCGGCGAGCGGTATCAGCTCACTCAAAGGCGGTAATACGGTTATCCACAGAATCAGGGGATAACGCAGG
AAAGAACATGTGAGCAAAAGGCCAGCAAAAGGCCAGGAACCGTAAAAAGGCCGCGTTGCTGGCGTTTTTC
CATAGGCTCCGCCCCCCTGACGAGCATCACAAAAATCGACGCTCAAGTCAGAGGTGGCGAAACCCGACAG
GACTATAAAGATACCAGGCGTTTCCCCCTGGAAGCTCCCTCGTGCGCTCTCCTGTTCCGACCCTGCCGCT
TACCGGATACCTGTCCGCCTTTCTCCCTTCGGGAAGCGTGGCGCTTTCTCATAGCTCACGCTGTAGGTAT
CTCAGTTCGGTGTAGGTCGTTCGCTCCAAGCTGGGCTGTGTGCACGAACCCCCCGTTCAGCCCGACCGCT
GCGCCTTATCCGGTAACTATCGTCTTGAGTCCAACCCGGTAAGACACGACTTATCGCCACTGGCAGCAGC
CACTGGTAACAGGATTAGCAGAGCGAGGTATGTAGGCGGTGCTACAGAGTTCTTGAAGTGGTGGCCTAAC
TACGGCTACACTAGAAGAACAGTATTTGGTATCTGCGCTCTGCTGAAGCCAGTTACCTTCGGAAAAAGAG
TTGGTAGCTCTTGATCCGGCAAACAAACCACCGCTGGTAGCGGTGGTTTTTTTGTTTGCAAGCAGCAGAT
TACGCGCAGAAAAAAAGGATCTCAAGAAGATCCTTTGATCTTTTCTACGGGGTCTGACGCTCAGTGGAAC
GAAAACTCACGTTAAGGGATTTTGGTCATGAGATTATCAAAAAGGATCTTCACCTAGATCCTTTTAAATT
AAAAATGAAGTTTTAAATCAATCTAAAGTATATATGAGTAAACTTGGTCTGACAGTTACCAATGCTTAAT
CAGTGAGGCACCTATCTCAGCGATCTGTCTATTTCGTTCATCCATAGTTGCCTGACTCCCCGTCGTGTAG
ATAACTACGATACGGGAGGGCTTACCATCTGGCCCCAGTGCTGCAATGATACCGCGAGACCCACGCTCAC
CGGCTCCAGATTTATCAGCAATAAACCAGCCAGCCGGAAGGGCCGAGCGCAGAAGTGGTCCTGCAACTTT
ATCCGCCTCCATCCAGTCTATTAATTGTTGCCGGGAAGCTAGAGTAAGTAGTTCGCCAGTTAATAGTTTG
CGCAACGTTGTTGCCATTGCTACAGGCATCGTGGTGTCACGCTCGTCGTTTGGTATGGCTTCATTCAGCT
CCGGTTCCCAACGATCAAGGCGAGTTACATGATCCCCCATGTTGTGCAAAAAAGCGGTTAGCTCCTTCGG
TCCTCCGATCGTTGTCAGAAGTAAGTTGGCCGCAGTGTTATCACTCATGGTTATGGCAGCACTGCATAAT
TCTCTTACTGTCATGCCATCCGTAAGATGCTTTTCTGTGACTGGTGAGTACTCAACCAAGTCATTCTGAG
AATAGTGTATGCGGCGACCGAGTTGCTCTTGCCCGGCGTCAATACGGGATAATACCGCGCCACATAGCAG
AACTTTAAAAGTGCTCATCATTGGAAAACGTTCTTCGGGGCGAAAACTCTCAAGGATCTTACCGCTGTTG
AGATCCAGTTCGATGTAACCCACTCGTGCACCCAACTGATCTTCAGCATCTTTTACTTTCACCAGCGTTT
CTGGGTGAGCAAAAACAGGAAGGCAAAATGCCGCAAAAAAGGGAATAAGGGCGACACGGAAATGTTGAAT
ACTCATACTCTTCCTTTTTCAATATTATTGAAGCATTTATCAGGGTTATTGTCTCATGAGCGGATACATA
TTTGAATGTATTTAGAAAAATAAACAAATAGGGGTTCCGCGCACATTTCCCCGAAAAGTGCCACCTGACG
TCGACGGATCGGGAGATCTCCCGATCCCCTATGGTGCACTCTCAGTACAATCTGCTCTGATGCCGCATAG
TTAAGCCAGTATCTGCTCCCTGCTTGTGTGTTGGAGGTCGCTGAGTAGTGCGCGAGCAAAATTTAAGCTA
CAACAAGGCAAGGCTTGACCGACAATTGCATGAAGAATCTGCTTAGGGTTAGGCGTTTTGCGCTGCTTCG
CGATGTACGGGCCAGATATACGCGCGCGTTGACATTGATTATTGACTAGTTATTAATAGTAATCAATTAC
GGGGTCATTAGTTCATAGCCCATATATGGAGTTCCGCGTTACATAACTTACGGTAAATGGCCCGCCTGGC
TGACCGCCCAACGACCCCCGCCCATTGACGTCAATAATGACGTATGTTCCCATAGTAACGCCAATAGGGA
CTTTCCATTGACGTCAATGGGTGGAGTATTTACGGTAAACTGCCCACTTGGCAGTACATCAAGTGTATCA
TATGCCAAGTACGCCCCCTATTGACGTCAATGACGGTAAATGGCCCGCCTGGCATTATGCCCAGTACATG
ACCTTATGGGACTTTCCTACTTGGCAGTACATCTACGTATTAGTCATCGCTATTACCATGGTGATGCGGT
TTTGGCAGTACATCAATGGGCGTGGATAGCGGTTTGACTCACGGGGATTTCCAAGTCTCCACCCCATTGA
CGTCAATGGGAGTTTGTTTTGGCACCAAAATCAACGGGACTTTCCAAAATGTCGTAACAACTCCGCCCCA
TTGACGCAAATGGGCGGTAGGCGTGTACGGTGGGAGGTCTATATAAGCAGCGCGTTTTGCCTGTACTGGG
TCTCTCTGGTTAGACCAGATCTGAGCCTGGGAGCTCTCTGGCTAACTAGGGAACCCACTGCTTAAGCCTC
AATAAAGCTTGCCTTGAGTGCTTCAAGTAGTGTGTGCCCGTCTGTTGTGTGACTCTGGTAACTAGAGATC
CCTCAGACCCTTTTAGTCAGTGTGGAAAATCTCTAGCAGTGGCGCCCGAACAGGGACTTGAAAGCGAAAG
GGAAACCAGAGGAGCTCTCTCGACGCAGGACTCGGCTTGCTGAAGCGCGCACGGCAAGAGGCGAGGGGCG
GCGACTGGTGAGTACGCCAAAAATTTTGACTAGCGGAGGCTAGAAGGAGAGAGATGGGTGCGAGAGCGTC
AGTATTAAGCGGGGGAGAATTAGATCGCGATGGGAAAAAATTCGGTTAAGGCCAGGGGGAAAGAAAAAAT
ATAAATTAAAACATATAGTATGGGCAAGCAGGGAGCTAGAACGATTCGCAGTTAATCCTGGCCTGTTAGA
AACATCAGAAGGCTGTAGACAAATACTGGGACAGCTACAACCATCCCTTCAGACAGGATCAGAAGAACTT
AGATCATTATATAATACAGTAGCAACCCTCTATTGTGTGCATCAAAGGATAGAGATAAAAGACACCAAGG
AAGCTTTAGACAAGATAGAGGAAGAGCAAAACAAAAGTAAGACCACCGCACAGCAAGCGGCCGCTGATCT
TCAGACCTGGAGGAGGAGATATGAGGGACAATTGGAGAAGTGAATTATATAAATATAAAGTAGTAAAAAT
TGAACCATTAGGAGTAGCACCCACCAAGGCAAAGAGAAGAGTGGTGCAGAGAGAAAAAAGAGCAGTGGGA
ATAGGAGCTTTGTTCCTTGGGTTCTTGGGAGCAGCAGGAAGCACTATGGGCGCAGCGTCAATGACGCTGA
CGGTACAGGCCAGACAATTATTGTCTGGTATAGTGCAGCAGCAGAACAATTTGCTGAGGGCTATTGAGGC
GCAACAGCATCTGTTGCAACTCACAGTCTGGGGCATCAAGCAGCTCCAGGCAAGAATCCTGGCTGTGGAA
AGATACCTAAAGGATCAACAGCTCCTGGGGATTTGGGGTTGCTCTGGAAAACTCATTTGCACCACTGCTG
TGCCTTGGAATGCTAGTTGGAGTAATAAATCTCTGGAACAGATTTGGAATCACACGACCTGGATGGAGTG
GGACAGAGAAATTAACAATTACACAAGCTTAATACACTCCTTAATTGAAGAATCGCAAAACCAGCAAGAA
AAGAATGAACAAGAATTATTGGAATTAGATAAATGGGCAAGTTTGTGGAATTGGTTTAACATAACAAATT
GGCTGTGGTATATAAAATTATTCATAATGATAGTAGGAGGCTTGGTAGGTTTAAGAATAGTTTTTGCTGT
ACTTTCTATAGTGAATAGAGTTAGGCAGGGATATTCACCATTATCGTTTCAGACCCACCTCCCAACCCCG
AGGGGACCCGACAGGCCCGAAGGAATAGAAGAAGAAGGTGGAGAGAGAGACAGAGACAGATCCATTCGAT
TAGTGAACGGATCGGCACTGCGTGCGCCAATTCTGCAGACAAATGGCAGTATTCATCCACAATTTTAAAA
GAAAAGGGGGGATTGGGGGGTACAGTGCAGGGGAAAGAATAGTAGACATAATAGCAACAGACATACAAAC
TAAAGAATTACAAAAACAAATTACAAAAATTCAAAATTTTCGGGTTTATTACAGGGACAGCAGAGATCCA
GTTTGGTTAATTAAGGTACCGAGGGCCTATTTCCCATGATTCCTTCATATTTGCATATACGATACAAGGC
TGTTAGAGAGATAATTAGAATTAATTTGACTGTAAACACAAAGATATTAGTACAAAATACGTGACGTAGA
AAGTAATAATTTCTTGGGTAGTTTGCAGTTTTAAAATTATGTTTTAAAATGGACTATCATATGCTTACCG
TAACTTGAAAGTATTTCGATTTCTTGGCTTTATATATCTTGTGGAAAGGACGAAACACCGGAGACGGTTG
TAAATGAGCACACAAAATACACATGCTAAAATATTATATTCTATGACCTTTATAAAATCAACCAAAATCT
TCTTTTTAATAACTTTAGTATCAATAATTAGAATTTTTATGTTCCTTTTTGCAAACTTTTAATAAAAATG
AGCAAAATAAAAAAACGCTAGTTTTAGTAACTCGCGTTGTTTTCTTCACCTTTAATAATAGCTACTCCAC
CACTTGTTCCTAAGCGGTCAGCTCCTGCTTCAATCATTTTTTGAGCATCTTCAAATGTTCTAACTCCACC
AGCTGCTTTAACTAAAGCATTGTCTTTAACAACTGACTTCATTAGTTTAACATCTTCAAATGTTGCACCT
GATTTTGAAAATCCTGTTGATGTTTTAACAAATTCTAATCCAGCTTCAACAGCTATTTCACAAGCTTTCA
TGATTTCTTCTTTTGTTAATAAACAATTTTCCATAATACATTTAACAACATGTGATCCAGCTGCTTTTTT
TACAGCTTTCATGTCTTCTAAAACTAATTCATAATTTTTGTCTTTTAATGCACCAATATTTAATACCATA
TCAATTTCTGTTGCACCATCTTTAATTGCTTCAGAAACTTCGAATGCTTTTGTAGCTGTTGTGCATGCAC
CTAGAGGAAAACCTACAACATTTGTTATTCCTACATTTGTGCCTTTTAATAATTCTTTACAATAGCTTGT
TCAATATGAATTAACACAAACTGTTGCAAAATCAAATTCAATTGCTTCATCACATAATTGTTTAATTTCA
GCTTTCGTAGCATCTTGTTTTAATAATGTGTGATCTATATATTTGTTTAGTTTCATTTTTTCTCCTATAT
ATTCATTTTTAATTTTAATTCTTTAATAATTTCGTCTACTTTAACTTTAGCGTTTTGAACAGATTCACCA
ACACCTATAAAATAAATTTTTAGTTTAGGTTCAGTTCCACTTGGGCGAACAGCAAATCATGACTTATCTT
CTAAATAAAATTTTAGTAAGTCTTGTCCTGGCATATTATACATTCCATCGATGTAGTCTTCAACATTAAC
AACTTTAAGTCCAGCAATTTGAGTTAAGGGTGTTGCTCTCAATGATTTCATTAATGGTTCAATTTTTAAT
TTCTTTTCTTCTGGTTTAAAATTCAAGTTTAAAGTGAAAGTGTAATATGCACCCATTTCTTTAAATAAAT
CTTCTAAATAGTCTACTAATGTTTTATTTTGTTTTTTATAAAATCAAGCAGCCTCTGCTATTAATATAGA
AGCTTGTATTCCATCTTTATCTCTAGCTGAGTCATCAATTACATATCCATAACTTTCTTCATAAGCAAAA
ACAAAATTTAATCCGTTATCTTCTTCTTTAGCAATTTCTCTACCCATTCATTTAAATCCAGTTAAAGTTT
TTACAATATTAACTCCATATTTTTCATGAGCGATTCTATCACCCAAATCACTTGTTACAAAACTTGAATA
TAGAGCCGGATTTTTTGGAATGCTATTTAAGCGTTTTAGATTTGATAATTTTCAATCAATTAAAATTGGT
CCTGTTTGATTTCCATCTAATCTTACAAAATGACCATCATGTTTTATTGCCATTCCAAATCTGTCAGCAT
CTGGGTCATTCATAATAATAATATCTGCATCATGTTTAATACCATATTCAAGCGGTATTTTTCATGCAGG
ATCAAATTCTGGATTTGGATTTACAACATTTTTAAATGTTTCATCTTCAAATGCATGCTCTTCAACCTCA
ATAACGTTATATCCTGATTCACGTAATATTTTTGGGGTAAATTTAGTTCCTGTTCCATTAACTGCGCTAA
AAATAATTTTTAAATCTTTTTTAGCTTCTTGCTCTTTTTTGTACGTCTCTGTTTTAGAGCTAGAAATAGC
AAGTTAAAATAAGGCTAGTCCGTTATCAACTTGAAAAAGTGGCACCGAGTCGGTGCTTTTTTGAATTCGC
TAGCTAGGTCTTGAAAGGAGTGGGAATTGGCTCCGGTGCCCGTCAGTGGGCAGAGCGCACATCGCCCACA
GTCCCCGAGAAGTTGGGGGGAGGGGTCGGCAATTGATCCGGTGCCTAGAGAAGGTGGCGCGGGGTAAACT
GGGAAAGTGATGTCGTGTACTGGCTCCGCCTTTTTCCCGAGGGTGGGGGAGAACCGTATATAAGTGCAGT
AGTCGCCGTGAACGTTCTTTTTCGCAACGGGTTTGCCGCCAGAACACAGGACCGGTGCCATGGGGCGGCT
GGTTCTGCTGTGGGGAGCTGCCGTCTTTCTGCTGGGAGGCTGGATGGCTTTGGGGCAAGGAGGAGCAGCA
GAAGGAGTACAGATTCAGATCATCTACTTCAATTTAGAAACCGTGCAGGTGACATGGAATGCCAGCAAAT
ACTCCAGGACCAACCTGACTTTCCACTACAGATTCAACGGTGATGAGGCCTATGACCAGTGCACCAACTA
CCTTCTCCAGGAAGGTCACACTTCGGGGTGCCTCCTAGACGCAGAGCAGCGAGACGACATTCTCTATTTC
TCCATCAGGAATGGGACGCACCCCGTTTTCACCGCAAGTCGCTGGATGGTTTATTACCTGAAACCCAGTT
CCCCGAAGCACGTGAGATTTTCGTGGCATCAGGATGCAGTGACGGTGACGTGTTCTGACCTGTCCTACGG
GGATCTCCTCTATGAGGTTCAGTACCGGAGCCCCTTCGACACCGAGTGGCAGTCCAAACAGGAAAATACC
TGCAACGTCACCATAGAAGGCTTGGATGCCGAGAAGTGTTACTCTTTCTGGGTCAGGGTGAAGGCTATGG
AGGATGTATATGGGCCAGACACATACCCAAGCGACTGGTCAGAGGTGACATGCTGGCAGAGAGGCGAGAT
TCGGGATGCCTGTGCAGAGACACCAACGCCTCCCAAACCAAAGCTGTCCAAATTTATTTTAATTTCCAGC
CTGGCCATCCTTCTGATGGTGTCTCTCCTCCTTCTGTCTTTATGGAAATTATGGAGAGTGAAGAAGTTTC
TCATTCCCAGCGTGCCAGACCCGAAATCCATCTTCCCCGGGCTCTTTGAGATACACCAAGGGAACTTCCA
GGAGTGGATCACAGACACCCAGAACGTGGCCCACCTCCACAAGATGGCAGGTGCAGAGCAAGAAAGTGGC
CCCGAGGAGCCCCTGGTAGTCCAGTTGGCCAAGACTGAAGCCGAGTCTCCCAGGATGCTGGACCCACAGA
CCGAGGAGAAAGAGGCCTCTGGGGGATCCCTCCAGCTTCCCCACCAGCCCCTCCAAGGCGGTGATGTGGT
CACAATCGGGGGCTTCACCTTTGTGATGAATGACCGCTCCTACGTGGCGTTGGGATCCGGCGCAACAAAC
TTCTCTCTGCTGAAACAAGCCGGAGATGTCGAAGAGAATCCTGGACCGGCCAAGCCTTTGTCTCAAGAAG
AATCCACCCTCATTGAAAGAGCAACGGCTACAATCAACAGCATCCCCATCTCTGAAGACTACAGCGTCGC
CAGCGCAGCTCTCTCTAGCGACGGCCGCATCTTCACTGGTGTCAATGTATATCATTTTACTGGGGGACCT
TGTGCAGAACTCGTGGTGCTGGGCACTGCTGCTGCTGCGGCAGCTGGCAACCTGACTTGTATCGTCGCGA
TCGGAAATGAGAACAGGGGCATCTTGAGCCCCTGCGGACGGTGCCGACAGGTGCTTCTCGATCTGCATCC
TGGGATCAAAGCCATAGTGAAGGACAGTGATGGACAGCCGACGGCAGTTGGGATTCGTGAATTGCTGCCC
TCTGGTTATGTGTGGGAGGGCTAAACGCGTTAAGTCGACAATCAACCTCTGGATTACAAAATTTGTGAAA
GATTGACTGGTATTCTTAACTATGTTGCTCCTTTTACGCTATGTGGATACGCTGCTTTAATGCCTTTGTA
TCATGCTATTGCTTCCCGTATGGCTTTCATTTTCTCCTCCTTGTATAAATCCTGGTTGCTGTCTCTTTAT
GAGGAGTTGTGGCCCGTTGTCAGGCAACGTGGCGTGGTGTGCACTGTGTTTGCTGACGCAACCCCCACTG
GTTGGGGCATTGCCACCACCTGTCAGCTCCTTTCCGGGACTTTCGCTTTCCCCCTCCCTATTGCCACGGC
GGAACTCATCGCCGCCTGCCTTGCCCGCTGCTGGACAGGGGCTCGGCTGTTGGGCACTGACAATTCCGTG
GTGTTGTCGGGGAAATCATCGTCCTTTCCTTGGCTGCTCGCCTGTGTTGCCACCTGGATTCTGCGCGGGA
CGTCCTTCTGCTACGTCCCTTCGGCCCTCAATCCAGCGGACCTTCCTTCCCGCGGCCTGCTGCCGGCTCT
GCGGCCTCTTCCGCGTCTTCGCCTTCGCCCTCAGACGAGTCGGATCTCCCTTTGGGCCGCCTCCCCGCGT
CGACTTTAAGACCAATGACTTACAAGGCAGCTGTAGATCTTAGCCACTTTTTAAAAGAAAAGGGGGGACT
GGAAGGGCTAATTCACTCCCAACGAAGACAAGATCTGCTTTTTGCTTGTACTGGGTCTCTCTGGTTAGAC
CAGATCTGAGCCTGGGAGCTCTCTGGCTAACTAGGGAACCCACTGCTTAAGCCTCAATAAAGCTTGCCTT
GAGTGCTTCAAGTAGTGTGTGCCCGTCTGTTGTGTGACTCTGGTAACTAGAGATCCCTCAGACCCTTTTA
GTCAGTGTGGAAAATCTCTAGCAGGGCCCGTTTAAACCCGCTGATCAGCCTCGACTGTGCCTTCTAGTTG
CCAGCCATCTGTTGTTTGCCCCTCCCCCGTGCCTTCCTTGACCCTGGAAGGTGCCACTCCCACTGTCCTT
TCCTAATAAAATGAGGAAATTGCATCGCATTGTCTGAGTAGGTGTCATTCTATTCTGGGGGGTGGGGTGG
GGCAGGACAGCAAGGGGGAGGATTGGGAAGACAATAGCAGGCATGCTGGGGATGCGGTGGGCTCTATGGC
TTCTGAGGCGGAAAGAACCAGCTGGGGCTCTAGGGGGTATCCCC
[124 nt withheld, positions 11175-11298]
C
[91 nt withheld, positions 11300-11390]
A
[49 nt withheld, positions 11392-11440]
CCTTTGACGTTGGAGTCCACGTTCTTT
[37 nt withheld, positions 11468-11504]
ACCCTATCTCGGTCTATTCTTTTGATTTATAAGGGATTTTGCCGATTTCGGCCTATTGGTTAAAAAATGA
GCTGATTTAACAAAAATTTAACGCG
Features (pLannotate 1.2.2; 34 found; start..end, strand, type, name):
     18..347     +  promoter       SV40 promoter: SV40 enhancer and early promoter
    395..442     +  promoter       EM7 promoter: synthetic bacterial promoter&nbsp
    461..835     +  CDS            BleoR: antibiotic-binding protein; Sh ble from Streptoalloteichus hindustanus; confers resistance to bleomycin, phleomycin, and Zeocin™
    845..970     +  CDS            ble (fragment): BLE_KLEPN - Experimental evidence at protein level: Swiss-Prot protein existence level 1. Binding protein with a strong affinity to the bleomycin family of antibiotics. Binds to CL990; an antimitotic-antibiotic compound. From Klebsiella pneumoniae.
    965..1086    +  polyA_signal   SV40 poly(A) signal: SV40 polyadenylation signal
   1157..1179    -  protein_bind   lac operator (fragment): The lac repressor binds to the lac operator to inhibit transcription in E. coli. This inhibition can be relieved by adding lactose or isopropyl-β-D-thiogalactopyranoside (IPTG). lac repressor encoded by lacI
   1183..1213    -  promoter       lac promoter: promoter for the E. coli lac operon
   1228..1249    -  protein_bind   CAP binding site: CAP binding activates transcription in the presence of cAMP. E. coli catabolite activator protein
   1262..1354    -  CDS            lacI (fragment): lac repressor; lacI; The lac repressor binds to the lac operator to inhibit transcription in E. coli. This inhibition can be relieved by adding lactose or isopropyl-β-D-thiogalactopyranoside (IPTG).
   1537..2125    -  rep_origin     ori: high-copy-number ColE1/pMB1/pBR322/pUC origin of replication
   2296..3156    -  CDS            AmpR: β-lactamase; bla; confers resistance to ampicillin, carbenicillin, and related antibiotics
   3157..3261    -  promoter       AmpR promoter: bla
   3320..3372    -  misc_feature   bom (fragment): basis of mobility region from pBR322
   3531..3910    +  enhancer       CMV enhancer: human cytomegalovirus immediate early enhancer
   3911..4110    +  promoter       CMV promoter: human cytomegalovirus (CMV) immediate early promoter
   4128..4308    +  LTR            5' LTR (truncated): truncated 5' long terminal repeat (LTR) from HIV-1
   4355..4480    +  misc_feature   HIV-1 Ψ: packaging signal of human immunodeficiency virus type 1
   4464..4827    +  CDS            HIV-1 gag (fragment): gag protein from human immunodeficiency virus 1; gag
   4973..5206    +  misc_feature   RRE: The Rev response element (RRE) of HIV-1 allows for Rev-dependent mRNA export from the nucleus to the cytoplasm.
   5583..5683    +  CDS            Rev (fragment): human immunodeficiency virus 1 (HIV-1) Rev protein; rev; enhances nuclear export of unspliced and incompletely spliced viral mRNAs
   5733..5850    +  misc_feature   cPPT/CTS: central polypurine tract and central termination sequence of HIV-1
   5901..6141    +  promoter       U6 promoter: RNA polymerase III promoter for human U6 snRNA
   6327..6986    -  CDS            deoC1: DEOC1_STAAN - Also known as dra. Experimental evidence at protein level: Swiss-Prot protein existence level 1. Catalyzes a reversible aldol reaction between acetaldehyde and D-glyceraldehyde 3-phosphate to generate 2-deoxy-D-ribose 5- phosphate. From Staphylococcus aureus (strain N315).
   8031..8106    +  misc_RNA       gRNA scaffold: guide RNA scaffold for the Streptococcus pyogenes CRISPR/Cas9 system
   8124..8142    +  CDS            small t antigen (fragment): SV40 (simian virus 40) small t antigen
   8168..8379    +  promoter       EF-1α core promoter: core promoter for human elongation factor EF-1α
   8390..9502    +  CDS            CRLF2: CRLF2_HUMAN - Also known as CRL2, ILXR, TSLPR. Experimental evidence at protein level: Swiss-Prot protein existence level 1. Receptor for thymic stromal lymphopoietin (TSLP). Forms a functional complex with TSLP and IL7R which is capable of stimulating cell proliferation through activation of STAT3 and STAT5. Also activates JAK2 (By similarity). Implicated in the development of the hematopoietic system. From Homo sapiens (Human).
   9568..9964    +  CDS            BSD (fragment): blasticidin S deaminase; Aspergillus terreus BSD; confers resistance to blasticidin
   9980..10568   +  misc_feature   WPRE: woodchuck hepatitis virus posttranscriptional regulatory element
  10619..10638   +  misc_feature   cPPT/CTS (fragment): central polypurine tract and central termination sequence of HIV-1
  10640..10873   +  LTR            3' LTR (ΔU3): self-inactivating 3' long terminal repeat (LTR) from HIV-1
  10905..11129   +  polyA_signal   bGH poly(A) signal: bovine growth hormone polyadenylation signal
  11133..11154   +  promoter       SV40 promoter (fragment): SV40 enhancer and early promoter
  11175..4       +  rep_origin     f1 ori (across the origin) (sequence partly withheld): f1 bacteriophage origin of replication; arrow indicates direction of (+) strand synthesis
