[The description below was written by a language model from this plasmid's Addgene catalogue record and pLannotate feature annotations shown in this document.]
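Description:
LentiCRISPRv2 Blast CRLF2 is a third-generation-style, self-inactivating HIV-1 lentiviral transfer plasmid built on the lentiCRISPRv2 blast backbone and repurposed to express human CRLF2, the thymic stromal lymphopoietin receptor chain (also called TSLPR). It is propagated in E. coli through a high-copy ColE1/pUC-type origin with ampicillin selection (AmpR). An f1 origin and an SV40/EM7-driven bleomycin/Zeocin resistance cassette are also present in the plasmid backbone, outside the viral genome.

The packaged region is framed by a CMV enhancer/promoter-driven truncated 5' LTR and a ΔU3 3' LTR followed by a bGH polyadenylation signal. It carries the Ψ packaging signal with a gag fragment, the RRE for Rev-dependent export, and the cPPT/CTS. In the annotated sequence, the EF-1α core promoter sits directly upstream of the CRLF2 coding sequence, in the position that Cas9 normally occupies in this backbone; no Cas9 feature is annotated. CRLF2 is followed by the blasticidin S deaminase gene and a WPRE, which enhances transcript expression. The short gap between CRLF2 and BSD is unannotated, so the record does not state how the two are linked. The U6 promoter and S. pyogenes gRNA scaffold are retained but are separated by roughly 1.9 kb containing a spurious deoC1 match, which is consistent with the uncut filler of the parental vector rather than a cloned guide.

The construct is used to make lentivirus for stable CRLF2 overexpression in mammalian cells with blasticidin selection. The associated work concerns signalling and drug resistance in Ph-like acute lymphoblastic leukaemia.
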