Addgene plasmid #194090: LentiCRISPRv2 Blast CRLF2
Purpose: Expression of human CRLF2 gene
Depositing lab: Martin Carroll. Depositing organization: University of Pennsylvania. Publication: Oncogene-independent BCR-like signaling adaptation confers drug resistance in Ph-like ALL. Hurtz C, Wertheim GB, Loftus JP, Blumenthal D, Lehman A, Li Y, Bagashev A, Manning B, Cummins KD, Burkhardt JK, Perl AE, Carroll M, Tasian SK. J Clin Invest. 2020 Jul 1;130(7):3637-3653. doi: 10.1172/JCI134424. PubMed 32191635.
Backbone
  Vector backbone: lentiCRISPRv2 blast
  Vector type: Lentiviral
  Selectable markers: Blasticidin
Growth in bacteria
  Bacterial resistance: Ampicillin, 100 μg/mL
  Growth temperature: 37°C
  Growth strain: NEB Stable
  Copy number: Unknown
Gene/Insert
  Gene/Insert name: CRLF2
  Species: H. sapiens (human)
  Entrez Gene: CRLF2 (a.k.a. CRL2, CRLF2Y, TSLPR)
Terms and licenses: Academic/Nonprofit Terms; Industry Terms: Not Available to Industry
How to cite: LentiCRISPRv2 Blast CRLF2 was a gift from Martin Carroll (Addgene plasmid # 194090 ; http://n2t.net/addgene:194090 ; RRID:Addgene_194090)
